Addgene plasmid #105726: pT7-7 asyn A30P
Purpose: Bacterial expression of mutant human alpha synuclein
Depositing lab: Hilal Lashuel. Depositing organization: Swiss Federal Institute of Technology (EPFL). Publication: E46K Parkinson's-linked mutation enhances C-terminal-to-N-terminal contacts in alpha-synuclein. Rospigliosi CC, McClendon S, Schmid AW, Ramlall TF, Barre P, Lashuel HA, Eliezer D. J Mol Biol. 2009 May 22;388(5):1022-32. doi: 10.1016/j.jmb.2009.03.065. Epub 2009 Apr 5. PubMed 19345692.
Backbone
  Vector backbone: pT7-7
  Backbone size w/o insert (bp): 2438
  Vector type: Bacterial Expression
Growth in bacteria
  Bacterial resistance: Ampicillin, 100 μg/mL
  Growth temperature: 37°C
  Growth strain: DH5alpha
  Copy number: Unknown
Gene/Insert
  Gene/Insert name: alpha-synuclein A30P
  Species: H. sapiens (human)
  Insert size (bp): 476
  Mutation: A30P
  Entrez Gene: SNCA (a.k.a. NACP, PARK1, PARK4, PD1)
  Promoter: T7
  Cloning method: Restriction Enzyme; 5′ cloning site NdeI (not destroyed); 3′ cloning site HindIII (not destroyed)
  Sequencing primers: 5′ T7 (TAATACGACTCACTATAGG)
Terms and licenses: Academic/Nonprofit Terms; Industry Terms: Not Available to Industry
How to cite: pT7-7 asyn A30P was a gift from Hilal Lashuel (Addgene plasmid # 105726 ; http://n2t.net/addgene:105726 ; RRID:Addgene_105726)
