[The description below was written by a language model from this plasmid's Addgene catalogue record and pLannotate feature annotations shown in this document.]
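Description:
pT7-7 asyn A30P is a small bacterial expression plasmid (about 2.9 kb in the sequenced record) built on the pT7-7 backbone and designed to produce a mutant form of human alpha-synuclein in E. coli. It replicates from a ColE1/pMB1-type origin and is selected with ampicillin through a β-lactamase (AmpR) gene driven by its own bla promoter. The annotation also picks up leftovers of its pBR322 ancestry: fragments of the bom mobility region, a short piece of the rop gene, and a fragment of the tet promoter. None of these appears to be intact. The catalogue lists the copy number as unknown.

The payload is the human SNCA coding sequence carrying the A30P substitution, cloned between NdeI and HindIII sites that both remain intact. A bacteriophage T7 promoter sits upstream, followed by the efficient ribosome binding site from T7 gene 10, so transcription depends on T7 RNA polymerase. Expression therefore requires a host strain that supplies this polymerase, whereas the DH5alpha strain listed in the record serves for propagation. No T7 terminator, lac operator or lacI gene is annotated, and no affinity tag or fusion partner is recorded, which suggests that the protein is made untagged. The annotated reading frame of 420 bp matches full-length alpha-synuclein.

The stated purpose is bacterial expression of mutant alpha-synuclein. The gene's PARK1/PARK4 aliases and the associated publication on a Parkinson's-linked alpha-synuclein mutation place the construct in that research context. Recombinant protein of this kind typically supports biophysical, structural or aggregation studies comparing mutant and wild-type forms.
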