Features (pLannotate 1.2.2; 11 found; start..end, strand, type, name):
      9..597     +  rep_origin     ori: high-copy-number ColE1/pMB1/pBR322/pUC origin of replication
    783..834     -  misc_feature   bom (fragment): basis of mobility region from pBR322
    859..892     -  misc_feature   bom (fragment): basis of mobility region from pBR322
    892..917     -  misc_feature   bom (fragment): basis of mobility region from pBR322
   1019..1056    -  CDS            rop (fragment): Rop protein, which maintains plasmids at low copy number; rop
   1090..1108    +  promoter       T7 promoter: promoter for bacteriophage T7 RNA polymerase
   1140..1162    +  RBS            RBS: efficient ribosome binding site from bacteriophage T7 gene 10 (Olins and Rangwala, 1989)
   1170..1589    +  CDS            SNCA (sequence partly withheld): SYUA_HUMAN - Also known as NACP, PARK1. Experimental evidence at protein level: Swiss-Prot protein existence level 1. Neuronal protein that plays several roles in synaptic activity such as regulation of synaptic vesicle trafficking and subsequent neurotransmitter release. Participates as a monomer in synaptic vesicle exocytosis by enhancing vesicle priming, fusion and dilation of exocytotic fusion pores (PubMed:28288128, PubMed:30404828). Mechanistically, acts by increasing local Ca(2+) release from microdomains which is essential for the enhancement of ATP-induced exocytosis (PubMed:30404828)
   1644..1668    -  promoter       tet promoter (fragment): E. coli promoter for tetracycline efflux protein gene
   1721..2581    -  CDS            AmpR: β-lactamase; bla; confers resistance to ampicillin, carbenicillin, and related antibiotics
   2582..2686    -  promoter       AmpR promoter: bla
>Addgene plasmid #105726 | pT7-7 asyn A30P | addgene full sequence | sequence record 207480 | Addgene NGS Result
GGATCTTCTTGAGATCCTTTTTTTCTGCGCGTAATCTGCTGCTTGCAAACAAAAAAACCACCGCTACCAG
CGGTGGTTTGTTTGCCGGATCAAGAGCTACCAACTCTTTTTCCGAAGGTAACTGGCTTCAGCAGAGCGCA
GATACCAAATACTGTCCTTCTAGTGTAGCCGTAGTTAGGCCACCACTTCAAGAACTCTGTAGCACCGCCT
ACATACCTCGCTCTGCTAATCCTGTTACCAGTGGCTGCTGCCAGTGGCGATAAGTCGTGTCTTACCGGGT
TGGACTCAAGACGATAGTTACCGGATAAGGCGCAGCGGTCGGGCTGAACGGGGGGTTCGTGCACACAGCC
CAGCTTGGAGCGAACGACCTACACCGAACTGAGATACCTACAGCGTGAGCTATGAGAAAGCGCCACGCTT
CCCGAAGGGAGAAAGGCGGACAGGTATCCGGTAAGCGGCAGGGTCGGAACAGGAGAGCGCACGAGGGAGC
TTCCAGGGGGAAACGCCTGGTATCTTTATAGTCCTGTCGGGTTTCGCCACCTCTGACTTGAGCGTCGATT
TTTGTGATGCTCGTCAGGGGGGCGGAGCCTATGGAAAAACGCCAGCAACGCGGCCTTTTTACGGTTCCTG
GCCTTTTGCTGGCCTTTTGCTCACATGTTCTTTCCTGCGTTATCCCCTGATTCTGTGGATAACCGTATTA
CCGCCTTTGAGTGAGCTGATACCGCTCGCCGCAGCCGAACGACCGAGCGCAGCGAGTCAGTGAGCGAGGA
AGCGGAAGAGCGCCTGATGCGGTATTTTCTCCTTACGCATCTGTGCGGTATTTCACACCGCATAGGAAGA
TCTTCCGGAAGATCTTCCTATGGTGCACTCTCAGTACAATCTGCTCTGATGCGCTACGTGACTGGGTCAT
GGCTGCGCCCCGACACCCGCCAACACCCGCTGACGCGCCCTGACGGGCTTGTCTGCTCCCGGCATCCGCT
TACAGACAAGCTGTGACCGTCTCCGGGAGCTGCATGTGTCAGAGGTTTTCACCGTCATCACCGAAACGCG
CGAGGCCCAGCGATTCGAACTTCTGATAGACTTCGAAATTAATACGACTCACTATAGGGAGACCACAACG
GTTTCCCTCTAGAAATAATTTTGTTTAACTTTAAGAAGGAGATATACATATGGATGTATTCATGAAAGGA
CTTTCAAAGGCCAAGGAGGGAGTTGTGGCTGCTGCTGAGAAAACCAAACAGGGTGTGGCAGAAGCACCAG
GAAAGACAAAAGAG
[192 nt withheld, positions 1275-1466]
TTGGGCAAGAATGAAGAAGGAGCCCCACAGGAAGGAATTCTGGAAGATATGCCTGTGGATCCTGACAATG
AGGCTTATGAAATGCCTTCTGAGGAAGGGTATCAAGACTACGAACCTGAAGCCTAAGAAATATCTTTGCT
CCCAGTTTCTTGAGATCTGCTGACAGATGTTCCATCCAAGCTTATCGATGATAAGCTGTCAAACATGAGA
ATTAAATCAATCTAAAGTATATATGAGTAAACTTGGTCTGACAGTTACCAATGCTTAATCAGTGAGGCAC
CTATCTCAGCGATCTGTCTATTTCGTTCATCCATAGTTGCCTGACTCCCCGTCGTGTAGATAACTACGAT
ACGGGAGGGCTTACCATCTGGCCCCAGTGCTGCAATGATACCGCGAGACCCACGCTCACCGGCTCCAGAT
TTATCAGCAATAAACCAGCCAGCCGGAAGGGCCGAGCGCAGAAGTGGTCCTGCAACTTTATCCGCCTCCA
TCCAGTCTATTAATTGTTGCCGGGAAGCTAGAGTAAGTAGTTCGCCAGTTAATAGTTTGCGCAACGTTGT
TGCCATTGCTACAGGCATCGTGGTGTCACGCTCGTCGTTTGGTATGGCTTCATTCAGCTCCGGTTCCCAA
CGATCAAGGCGAGTTACATGATCCCCCATGTTGTGCAAAAAAGCGGTTAGCTCCTTCGGTCCTCCGATCG
TTGTCAGAAGTAAGTTGGCCGCAGTGTTATCACTCATGGTTATGGCAGCACTGCATAATTCTCTTACTGT
CATGCCATCCGTAAGATGCTTTTCTGTGACTGGTGAGTACTCAACCAAGTCATTCTGAGAATAGTGTATG
CGGCGACCGAGTTGCTCTTGCCCGGCGTCAACACGGGATAATACCGCGCCACATAGCAGAACTTTAAAAG
TGCTCATCATTGGAAAACGTTCTTCGGGGCGAAAACTCTCAAGGATCTTACCGCTGTTGAGATCCAGTTC
GATGTAACCCACTCGTGCACCCAACTGATCTTCAGCATCTTTTACTTTCACCAGCGTTTCTGGGTGAGCA
AAAACAGGAAGGCAAAATGCCGCAAAAAAGGGAATAAGGGCGACACGGAAATGTTGAATACTCATACTCT
TCCTTTTTCAATATTATTGAAGCATTTATCAGGGTTATTGTCTCATGAGCGGATACATATTTGAATGTAT
TTAGAAAAATAAACAAATAGGGGTTCCGCGCACATTTCCCCGAAAAGTGCCACCTGACGTCTAAGAAACC
ATTATTATCATGACATTAACCTATAAAAATAGGCGTATCACGAGGCCCTTTCGTCTTCAAGAATAAAAGG
ATCTAGGTGAAGATCCTTTTTGATAATCTCATGACCAAAATCCCTTAACGTGAGTTTTCGTTCCACTGAG
CGTCAGACCCCGTAGAAAAGATCAAA
