>Addgene plasmid #105726 | pT7-7 asyn A30P | depositor partial sequence | sequence record 200202 | sequencing results
ATATACATATGGATGTATTCNTGAAAGGACTTTCAAAGGCCAAGGAGGGAGTTGTGGCTGCTGCTGAGAA
AACCAAACAGGGTGTGGCAGAAGCACCAGGAAAGACAAAAGAG
[192 nt withheld, positions 114-305]
TTGGGCAAGAATGAAGAAGGAGCCCCACAGGAAGGAATTCTGGAAGATATGCCTGTGGATCCTGACAATG
AGGCTTATGAAATGCCTTCTGAGGAAGGGTATCAAGACTACGAACCTGAAGCCTAAGAAATATCTTTGCT
CCCAGTTTCTTGAGATCTGCTGACAGATGTTCCATCCAAGCTTATCGATGATAAGCTGTCAAACATGAGA
ATTAAATCAATCTAAAGTATATATGAGTAAACTTGGTCTGACAGTTACCAATGCTTAATCAGTGAGGCAC
CTATCTCAGCGATCTGTCTATTTCGTTCATCCATAGTTGCCTGACTCCCCGTCGTGTAGATAACTACGAT
ACGGGAGGGCTTACCATCTGGCCCCAGTGCTGCAATGATACCGCGAGACCCACGCTCACCGGCTCCAGAT
TTATCAGCAATAAACCAGCCAGCCCGGAAGGGCCGAGCGCAGAAGTGGTCCTGCAACTTTATCCGCCTCC
ATCCAGTCTATTAATTGTTGCCGGGAAGCTAGAGTAAGTAGTTCGCCAGTTAATAGTTTGCGCAACGTTG
TTGCCATTGCTACAGGCATCGTGGTGTCACGCTCGTCGTTTGGTATGGNTTCATTCAGCTCCGGTCCCAA
CGATCAAGGCGAGTTACA
